Addgene plasmid #80963: pCRISPaint-nTEV-PuroR
Purpose: CRISPaint gene tagging
Depositing lab: Veit Hornung. Depositing organization: Universitaetsklinikum Bonn. Publication: CRISPaint allows modular base-specific gene tagging using a ligase-4-dependent mechanism. Schmid-Burgk JL, Honing K, Ebert TS, Hornung V. Nat Commun. 2016 Jul 28;7:12338. doi: 10.1038/ncomms12338. PubMed 27465542.
Backbone
  Vector backbone: pCRISPaint
  Backbone manufacturer: Veit Hornung group
  Vector type: gene tagging
Growth in bacteria
  Bacterial resistance: Ampicillin, 100 μg/mL
  Growth temperature: 30°C
  Growth strain: DH10B
  Copy number: High Copy
Gene/Insert
  Gene/Insert name: n-terminal split TEV
  Species: Synthetic
  Promoter: none
  Cloning method: Restriction Enzyme; 5′ cloning site unknown (unknown if destroyed); 3′ cloning site unknown (unknown if destroyed)
  Sequencing primers: 5′ CGATAGTACTAACATACGCTCTCCA; 3′ CACTGCATTCTAGTTGTGGTTTGTC
Terms and licenses: Academic/Nonprofit Terms; Industry Terms: Not Available to Industry
How to cite: pCRISPaint-nTEV-PuroR was a gift from Veit Hornung (Addgene plasmid # 80963 ; http://n2t.net/addgene:80963 ; RRID:Addgene_80963)
