[The description below was written by a language model from this plasmid's Addgene catalogue record and the feature table of its GenBank file.]
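Description:
pCRISPaint-nTEV-PuroR is a 3,550 bp circular donor plasmid of the CRISPaint gene-tagging system, built on the pCRISPaint backbone. It is maintained in E. coli through a high-copy ColE1/pUC-type origin and selected with ampicillin through a beta-lactamase (AmpR) gene. It is not an expression vector. The record lists no promoter for the insert, consistent with a tag cassette that is expressed only after it has been integrated in frame into an endogenous, transcribed gene.

The payload is a synthetic N-terminal fragment of split TEV protease. The feature table does not annotate this coding region, nor the puromycin resistance gene implied by the name. By position, they would be expected to lie in the unannotated stretches either side of the annotated T2A peptide, the tag upstream and PuroR between T2A and the SV40 polyadenylation signal, but the record does not confirm this. In that arrangement, ribosomal skipping at T2A would release the resistance protein separately from the tagged host protein, so that drug resistance depends on a productive, in-frame insertion at an active locus. The SV40 poly(A) signal terminates the resulting transcript. A synthetic polyadenylation signal and an RNA polymerase II pause site from the human alpha-2 globin gene sit upstream of the cassette, where such elements typically suppress spurious read-through transcription from the backbone.

According to the associated publication title, CRISPaint performs modular, base-specific gene tagging through a ligase-4-dependent mechanism, i.e. homology-independent end joining of the donor into a nuclease-cut target site. This plasmid would therefore be used to fuse the N-terminal TEV half to the C-terminus of an endogenous protein. That is plausibly for split-protease complementation assays with a partner carrying the complementary fragment, although the record does not state a specific application.
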