LOCUS       Exported 3550 bp ds-DNA circular SYN 13-MAY-2021
DEFINITION  CRISPaint gene tagging.
ACCESSION   .
VERSION     .
KEYWORDS    pCRISPaint-nTEV-PuroR
SOURCE      synthetic DNA construct
  ORGANISM  synthetic DNA construct
REFERENCE   1 (bases 1 to 3550)
  AUTHORS   Schmid-Burgk JL, Honing K, Ebert TS, Hornung V
  TITLE     CRISPaint allows modular base-specific gene tagging using a
            ligase-4-dependent mechanism.
  JOURNAL   Nat Commun. 2016 Jul 28;7:12338. doi: 10.1038/ncomms12338.
  PUBMED    27465542
REFERENCE   2 (bases 1 to 3550)
  AUTHORS   .
  TITLE     Direct Submission
  JOURNAL   Exported May 13, 2021 from SnapGene Server 1.1.58
            http://www.snapgene.com
FEATURES             Location/Qualifiers
     source          1..3550
                     /organism="synthetic DNA construct"
                     /mol_type="other DNA"
     polyA_signal    1..49
                     /note="synthetic polyadenylation signal"
     misc_feature    63..154
                     /label=pause site
                     /note="RNA polymerase II transcriptional pause signal from
                     the human alpha-2 globin gene"
     primer_bind     103..122
                     /label=RVprimer3
                     /note="pGL3 vector, forward primer"
     CDS             581..634
                     /codon_start=1
                     /product="2A peptide from Thosea asigna virus capsid
                     protein"
                     /label=T2A
                     /note="Eukaryotic ribosomes fail to insert a peptide bond
                     between the Gly and Pro residues, yielding separate
                     polypeptides."
                     /translation="EGRGSLLTCGDVEENPGP"
     polyA_signal    1258..1379
                     /label=SV40 poly(A) signal
                     /note="SV40 polyadenylation signal"
     primer_bind     complement(1269..1288)
                     /label=EBV-rev
                     /note="SV40 polyA terminator, reverse primer"
     primer_bind     1323..1342
                     /label=SV40pA-R
                     /note="SV40 polyA, reverse primer"
     primer_bind     complement(1627..1644)
                     /label=L4440
                     /note="L4440 vector, forward primer"
     rep_origin      complement(1798..2386)
                     /direction=LEFT
                     /label=ori
                     /note="high-copy-number ColE1/pMB1/pBR322/pUC origin of
                     replication"
     primer_bind     complement(1878..1897)
                     /label=pBR322ori-F
                     /note="pBR322 origin, forward primer"
     CDS             complement(2586..3446)
                     /codon_start=1
                     /product="beta-lactamase"
                     /label=AmpR
                     /note="confers resistance to ampicillin, carbenicillin, and
                     related antibiotics"
                     /translation="MSIQHFRVALIPFFAAFCLPVFAHPETLVKVKDAEDQLGARVGYI
                     ELDLNSGKILESFRPEERFPMMSTFKVLLCGAVLSRIDAGQEQLGRRIHYSQNDLVEYS
                     PVTEKHLTDGMTVRELCSAAITMSDNTAANLLLTTIGGPKELTAFLHNMGDHVTRLDRW
                     EPELNEAIPNDERDTTMPVAMATTLRKLLTGELLTLASRQQLIDWMEADKVAGPLLRSA
                     LPAGWFIADKSGAGERGSRGIIAALGPDGKPSRIVVIYTTGSQATMDERNRQIAEIGAS
                     LIKHW"
ORIGIN
        1 aataaaatat ctttattttc attacatctg tgtgttggtt ttttgtgtga atcgatagta
       61 ctaacatacg ctctccatca aaacaaaacg aaacaaaaca aactagcaaa ataggctgtc
      121 cccagtgcaa gtgcaggtgc cagaacattt ctcttaatga tagctagcgg gccagtaccc
      181 aaaaagcggg gggtctggtg gcagtggagg gggatccggc gagagcctgt tcaagggacc
      241 cagagactac aaccccatca gcagcaccat ctgccacctg accaacgaga gcgacggcca
      301 caccaccagc ctgtacggca tcggcttcgg ccccttcatc atcaccaaca agcacctgtt
      361 cagaagaaac aacggcaccc tgctggtgca gagcctgcac ggcgtgttca aggtgaagaa
      421 caccaccacc ctgcagcagc acctgatcga cggcagagac atgatcatca tcagaatgcc
      481 caaggacttc ccccccttcc cccagaagct gaagttcaga gagccccaga gagaggagag
      541 aatctgcctg gtgaccacca acttccagac ctccggagga gagggcagag gaagtctgct
      601 aacatgcggt gacgtcgagg agaatcctgg cccaatgact gaatacaagc ctactgtcag
      661 gttggctaca agagacgacg ttcctagagc cgtgagaact ctggctgcag ccttcgccga
      721 ctaccccgcc acgagacaca ccgttgaccc agatcggcat attgagagag tgactgaact
      781 gcaggagctg tttcttacaa gagttggcct cgacataggc aaggtgtggg tggcggacga
      841 cggcgccgcc gtggccgtct ggaccactcc cgaatcagtt gaggctggcg ccgtattcgc
      901 tgagatcggc ccgagaatgg ctgagctcag cgggagtagg ctcgcggcac agcagcaaat
      961 ggagggactg ctggcaccac acaggcccaa agaacccgcc tggttcctgg caaccgtcgg
     1021 tgtatctccc gatcatcagg ggaaaggtct gggctctgcc gtagtgctcc ctggcgtgga
     1081 ggcagctgag agagcaggag tacctgcctt cttggagacc tccgctccaa ggaatcttcc
     1141 cttctatgaa cggttgggct tcaccgtgac agccgacgtg gaagtccccg aaggcccccg
     1201 cacttggtgc atgacgagga agcctggagc gtgagggccc gcttcgagca gacatgataa
     1261 gatacattga tgagtttgga caaaccacaa ctagaatgca gtgaaaaaaa tgctttattt
     1321 gtgaaatttg tgatgctatt gctttatttg taaccattat aagctgcaat aaacaagtta
     1381 acaacaacaa ttgcattcat tttatgtttc aggttcaggg ggaggtgtgg gaggtttttt
     1441 aaagcaagta aaacctctac aaatgtggta aaatcgataa agatccgtcg accgatgccc
     1501 ttgagagcct tcaacccagt cagctccttc cggtgggcgc ggggcatgac tatcgtcgcc
     1561 gcacttatga ctgtcttctt tatcatgcaa ctcgtaggac aggtgccggc agcgctcttc
     1621 cgcttcctcg ctcactgact cgctgcgctc ggtcgttcgg ctgcggcgag cggtatcagc
     1681 tcactcaaag gcggtaatac ggttatccac agaatcaggg gataacgcag gaaagaacat
     1741 gtgagcaaaa ggccagcaaa aggccaggaa ccgtaaaaag gccgcgttgc tggcgttttt
     1801 ccataggctc cgcccccctg acgagcatca caaaaatcga cgctcaagtc agaggtggcg
     1861 aaacccgaca ggactataaa gataccaggc gtttccccct ggaagctccc tcgtgcgctc
     1921 tcctgttccg accctgccgc ttaccggata cctgtccgcc tttctccctt cgggaagcgt
     1981 ggcgctttct catagctcac gctgtaggta tctcagttcg gtgtaggtcg ttcgctccaa
     2041 gctgggctgt gtgcacgaac cccccgttca gcccgaccgc tgcgccttat ccggtaacta
     2101 tcgtcttgag tccaacccgg taagacacga cttatcgcca ctggcagcag ccactggtaa
     2161 caggattagc agagcgaggt atgtaggcgg tgctacagag ttcttgaagt ggtggcctaa
     2221 ctacggctac actagaagaa cagtatttgg tatctgcgct ctgctgaagc cagttacctt
     2281 cggaaaaaga gttggtagct cttgatccgg caaacaaacc accgctggta gcggtggttt
     2341 ttttgtttgc aagcagcaga ttacgcgcag aaaaaaagga tctcaagaag atcctttgat
     2401 cttttctacg gggtctgacg ctcagtggaa cgaaaactca cgttaaggga ttttggtcat
     2461 gagattatca aaaaggatct tcacctagat ccttttaaat taaaaatgaa gttttaaatc
     2521 aatctaaagt atatatgagt aaacttggtc tgacagcggc cgcaaatgct aaaccactgc
     2581 agtggttacc agtgcttgat cagtgaggca ccgatctcag cgatctgcct atttcgttcg
     2641 tccatagtgg cctgactccc cgtcgtgtag atcactacga ttcgtgaggg cttaccatca
     2701 ggccccagcg cagcaatgat gccgcgagag ccgcgttcac cggcccccga tttgtcagca
     2761 atgaaccagc cagcagggag ggccgagcga agaagtggtc ctgctacttt gtccgcctcc
     2821 atccagtcta tgagctgctg tcgtgatgct agagtaagaa gttcgccagt gagtagtttc
     2881 cgaagagttg tggccattgc tactggcatc gtggtatcac gctcgtcgtt cggtatggct
     2941 tcgttcaact ctggttccca gcggtcaagc cgggtcacat gatcacccat attatgaaga
     3001 aatgcagtca gctccttagg gcctccgatc gttgtcagaa gtaagttggc cgcggtgttg
     3061 tcgctcatgg taatggcagc actacacaat tctcttaccg tcatgccatc cgtaagatgc
     3121 ttttccgtga ccggcgagta ctcaaccaag tcgttttgtg agtagtgtat acggcgacca
     3181 agctgctctt gcccggcgtc tatacgggac aacaccgcgc cacatagcag tactttgaaa
     3241 gtgctcatca tcgggaatcg ttcttcgggg cggaaagact caaggatctt gccgctattg
     3301 agatccagtt cgatatagcc cactcttgca cccagttgat cttcagcatc ttttactttc
     3361 accagcgttt cggggtgtgc aaaaacaggc aagcaaaatg ccgcaaagaa gggaatgagt
     3421 gcgacacgaa aatgttggat gctcatactc gtcctttttc aatattattg aagcatttat
     3481 cagggttact agtacgtctc tcaaggataa gtaagtaata ttaaggtacg ggaggtattg
     3541 gacaggccgc
//
