>Addgene plasmid #80963 | pCRISPaint-nTEV-PuroR | addgene partial sequence | sequence record 158343 | RVprimer3 5'-CTAGCAAAATAGGCTGTCCC-3'
TGATAGCTAGCGGGCCAGTACCCAAAAAGCGGGGGGTCTGGTGGCAGTGGAGGGGGATCCGGCGAGAGCC
TGTTCAAGGGACCCAGAGACTACAACCCCATCAGCAGCACCATCTGCCACCTGACCAACGAGAGCGACGG
CCACACCACCAGCCTGTACGGCATCGGCTTCGGCCCCTTCATCATCACCAACAAGCACCTGTTCAGAAGA
AACAACGGCACCCTGCTGGTGCAGAGCCTGCACGGCGTGTTCAAGGTGAAGAACACCACCACCCTGCAGC
AGCACCTGATCGACGGCAGAGACATGATCATCATCAGAATGCCCAAGGACTTCCCCCCCTTCCCCCAGAA
GCTGAAGTTCAGAGAGCCCCAGAGAGAGGAGAGAATCTGCCTGGTGACCACCAACTTCCAGACCTCCGGA
GGAGAGGGCAGAGGAAGTCTGCTAACATGCGGTGACGTCGAGGAGAATCCTGGCCCAATGACTGAATACA
AGCCTACTGTCAGGTTGGCTACAAGAGACGACGTTCCTAGAGCCGTGAGAACTCTGGCTGCAGCCTTCGC
CGACTACCCCGCCACGAGACACACCGTTGACCCAGATCGGCATATTGAGAGAGTGACTGAACTGCAGGAG
CTGTTTCTTACAAGAGTTGGCCTCGACATAGGCAAGGTGTGGGTGGCGGACGACGGCGCCGCCGTGGCCG
TCTGGACCACTCCCGAATCAGTTGAGGCTGGCGCCGTATTCGCTGAGATCGGCCCGAGAATGGCTGAGCT
CAGCGGGAGTAGGCTCGCGGCACAGCA
