>Addgene plasmid #80963 | pCRISPaint-nTEV-PuroR | addgene partial sequence | sequence record 158344 | EBV-rev 5'-GTGGTTTGTCCAAACTCATC-3'
CGCTCCAGGCTTCCTCGTCATGCACCAAGTGCGGGGGCCTTCGGGGACTTCCACGTCGGCTGTCACGGTG
AAGCCCAACCGTTCATAGAAGGGAAGATTCCTTGGAGCGGAGGTCTCCAAGAAGGCAGGTACTCCTGCTC
TCTCAGCTGCCTCCACGCCAGGGAGCACTACGGCAGAGCCCAGACCTTTCCCCTGATGATCGGGAGATAC
ACCGACGGTTGCCAGGAACCAGGCGGGTTCTTTGGGCCTGTGTGGTGCCAGCAGTCCCTCCATTTGCTGC
TGTGCCGCGAGCCTACTCCCGCTGAGCTCAGCCATTCTCGGGCCGATCTCAGCGAATACGGCGCCAGCCT
CAACTGATTCGGGAGTGGTCCAGACGGCCACGGCGGCGCCGTCGTCCGCCACCCACACCTTGCCTATGTC
GAGGCCAACTCTTGTAAGAAACAGCTCCTGCAGTTCAGTCACTCTCTCAATATGCCGATCTGGGTCAACG
GTGTGTCTCGTGGCGGGGTAGTCGGCGAAGGCTGCAGCCAGAGTTCTCACGGCTCTAGGAACGTCGTCTC
TTGTAGCCAACCTGACAGTAGGCTTGTATTCAGTCATTGGGCCAGGATTCTCCTCGACGTCACCGCATGT
TAGCAGACTTCCTCTGCCCTCTCCTCCGGAGGTCTGGAAGTTGGTGGTCACCAGGCAGATTCTCTCCTCT
CTCTGGGGCTCTCTGAACTTCAGCTTCTGGGGGAAGGGGGGGAAGTCCTTGGGCATTCTGATGATGATCA
TGTCTCTGCCGTCGATCAGGTGCTGCTGCAGGGTGGTGGTGTTCTTCACCTTGAACACGCCGTGCAGGCT
CTGCACCAGCAGGGTGCCGTTGTTTCTTCTGAACAGGTGCTTGTTGGTGATGATGAA
